Addgene plasmid #157459: pD649-HAsp-LRFN5-COMP5AP-AviTag-9xHis
Purpose: Mammalian expression of cell-surface protein extracellular domain fused to COMP5AP-AviTag-9xHis. Protein is secreted from cells.
Depositing lab: Chris Garcia. Depositing organization: Stanford University. Publication: A Human IgSF Cell-Surface Interactome Reveals a Complex Network of Protein-Protein Interactions. Wojtowicz WM, Vielmetter J, Fernandes RA, Siepe DH, Eastman CL, Chisholm GB, Cox S, Klock H, Anderson PW, Rue SM, Miller JJ, Glaser SM, Bragstad ML, Vance J, Lam AW, Lesley SA, Zinn K, Garcia KC. Cell. 2020 Aug 20;182(4):1027-1043.e17. doi: 10.1016/j.cell.2020.07.025. PubMed 32822567.
Backbone
  Vector backbone: pD649
  Backbone size w/o insert (bp): 7153
  Vector type: Mammalian Expression
Growth in bacteria
  Bacterial resistance: Ampicillin, 100 μg/mL
  Growth temperature: 37°C
  Growth strain: DH5alpha
  Copy number: High Copy
Gene/Insert
  Gene/Insert name: LRFN5
  Species: H. sapiens (human)
  Insert size (bp): 1536
  Entrez Gene: LRFN5 (a.k.a. C14orf146, FIGLER8, SALM5)
  Promoter: CMV/SP6
  Tag / fusion protein: COMP5AP-AviTag-9xHis (C terminal on backbone)
  Cloning method: Restriction Enzyme; 5′ cloning site GCGGCCGC (not destroyed); 3′ cloning site GGCGCGCC (not destroyed)
  Sequencing primers: 5′ ATTTAGGTGACACTATAG; 3′ CGTCGCACTCCATCACGGTG
Resource information
  A portion of this plasmid was derived from a plasmid made by: synthesis by ThermoFisher
Terms and licenses: Academic/Nonprofit Terms; Industry Terms: Not Available to Industry
Depositor comments: Some plasmids in this collection may have an IS4-like element ISVsa5 family transposase upstream of the CMV promoter.
How to cite: pD649-HAsp-LRFN5-COMP5AP-AviTag-9xHis was a gift from Chris Garcia (Addgene plasmid # 157459 ; http://n2t.net/addgene:157459 ; RRID:Addgene_157459)
