[The description below was written by a language model from this plasmid's Addgene catalogue record and pLannotate feature annotations shown in this document.]
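Description:
pD649-HAsp-LRFN5-COMP5AP-AviTag-9xHis is a mammalian expression plasmid built on the pD649 backbone for producing the extracellular domain of human LRFN5 (also called SALM5, a neuronal cell adhesion molecule) as a secreted fusion protein. It is maintained in E. coli at high copy from a ColE1/pUC-type origin under ampicillin selection (AmpR). The feature table also shows an SV40 promoter/EM7 promoter unit driving a puromycin N-acetyltransferase sequence followed by a short ble fragment and an SV40 poly(A) signal, which could allow puromycin selection in mammalian cells, although the record does not describe such use. Small fragments of KanR, lacZα, f1 ori and an rrnB terminator appear to be backbone remnants. The depositor notes that some plasmids in this collection may carry an IS4-like transposase element upstream of the CMV promoter; none is annotated here.

Expression is driven by the CMV enhancer/promoter with a partial CMV intron A, and an SP6 promoter just upstream of the coding region would permit in vitro transcription. The open reading frame begins with a secretion signal: "HAsp" in the plasmid name, which the automated annotation partially matches to an immunoglobulin heavy chain signal sequence. It continues through the LRFN5 ectodomain, cloned between preserved NotI and AscI sites. Downstream in frame are the coiled-coil pentamerization domain from rat COMP, human placental alkaline phosphatase, an AviTag for enzymatic biotinylation, and a polyhistidine tag (9xHis by name, annotated as 8xHis), terminated by a bGH poly(A) signal. Pentamerization raises avidity for weak interactions, while alkaline phosphatase provides an enzymatic readout. The construct belongs to a collection used to screen human IgSF cell-surface proteins for extracellular binding partners.
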