Features (pLannotate 1.2.2; 24 found; start..end, strand, type, name):
    119..143     -  CDS            KanR (fragment): aminoglycoside phosphotransferase; aph(3')-Ia; confers resistance to kanamycin
    254..842     +  rep_origin     ori: high-copy-number ColE1/pMB1/pBR322/pUC origin of replication
   1067..1084    +  terminator     rrnB T2 terminator (fragment): transcription terminator T2 from the E. coli rrnB gene
   1109..1128    -  CDS            lacZα (fragment): LacZα fragment of β-galactosidase; lacZ fragment
   1584..1600    +  protein_bind   lac operator: The lac repressor binds to the lac operator to inhibit transcription in E. coli. This inhibition can be relieved by adding lactose or isopropyl-β-D-thiogalactopyranoside (IPTG). lac repressor encoded by lacI
   1843..2146    +  enhancer       CMV enhancer: human cytomegalovirus immediate early enhancer
   2147..2350    +  promoter       CMV promoter: human cytomegalovirus (CMV) immediate early promoter
   2486..2529    +  intron         CMV intron (fragment): modified intron A from human cytomegalovirus
   2581..2599    +  promoter       SP6 promoter: promoter for bacteriophage SP6 RNA polymerase
   2603..2640    +  CDS            IgH signal sequence (fragment): signal sequence from the mouse immunoglobulin heavy chain variable region
   2710..4284    +  CDS            LRFN5 (fragment): LRFN5_HUMAN - Also known as C14orf146, SALM5. Experimental evidence at protein level: Swiss-Prot protein existence level 1. Cell adhesion molecule that mediates homophilic cell-cell adhesion in a Ca(2+)-independent manner. Promotes neurite outgrowth in hippocampal neurons. From Homo sapiens (Human).
   4381..4560    +  CDS            Comp (fragment): COMP_RAT - Experimental evidence at protein level: Swiss-Prot protein existence level 1. May play a role in the structural integrity of cartilage via its interaction with other extracellular matrix proteins such as the collagens and fibronectin. Can mediate the interaction of chondrocytes with the cartilage extracellular matrix through interaction with cell surface integrin receptors. Could play a role in the pathogenesis of osteoarthritis. Potent suppressor of apoptosis in both primary chondrocytes and transformed cells. Suppresses apoptosis by blocking the activation of caspase-3 and by indu
   4548..6000    +  CDS            SEAP (fragment): secreted alkaline phosphatase from human placenta The natural enzyme has a C-terminal transmembrane sequence that is replaced by a GPI anchor.
   6025..6066    +  CDS            AviTag™ (fragment): peptide tag that allows for enzymatic biotinylation
   6070..6093    +  CDS            8xHis: 8xHis affinity tag
   6239..6350    +  polyA_signal   bGH poly(A) signal: bovine growth hormone polyadenylation signal
   6351..6459    +  rep_origin     f1 ori (fragment): f1 bacteriophage origin of replication; arrow indicates direction of (+) strand synthesis
   6473..6802    +  promoter       SV40 promoter: SV40 enhancer and early promoter
   6850..6897    +  promoter       EM7 promoter: synthetic bacterial promoter&nbsp
   6916..7515    +  CDS            PuroR (fragment): puromycin N-acetyltransferase; pac from Streptomyces; confers resistance to puromycin
   7525..7650    +  CDS            ble (fragment): BLE_KLEPN - Experimental evidence at protein level: Swiss-Prot protein existence level 1. Binding protein with a strong affinity to the bleomycin family of antibiotics. Binds to CL990; an antimitotic-antibiotic compound. From Klebsiella pneumoniae.
   7645..7766    +  polyA_signal   SV40 poly(A) signal: SV40 polyadenylation signal
   7819..8679    -  CDS            AmpR: β-lactamase; bla; confers resistance to ampicillin, carbenicillin, and related antibiotics
   8682..89      -  promoter       AmpR promoter (fragment) (across the origin): bla
>Addgene plasmid #157459 | pD649-HAsp-LRFN5-COMP5AP-AviTag-9xHis | depositor full sequence | sequence record 304027 | Full Sequence
TTTCAATATTATTGAAGCATTTATCAGGGTTATTGTCTCATGAGCGGATACATATTTGAATGTATTTAGA
AAAATAAACAAATAGGGGTCAGTGTTACAACCAATTAACCAATTCTGAACATTATCGCGAGCCCATTTAT
ACCTGAATATGGCTCATAACACCCCTTGCTCATGACCAAAATCCCTTAACGTGAGTTACGCGCGCGTCGT
TCCACTGAGCGTCAGACCCCGTAGAAAAGATCAAAGGATCTTCTTGAGATCCTTTTTTTCTGCGCGTAAT
CTGCTGCTTGCAAACAAAAAAACCACCGCTACCAGCGGTGGTTTGTTTGCCGGATCAAGAGCTACCAACT
CTTTTTCCGAAGGTAACTGGCTTCAGCAGAGCGCAGATACCAAATACTGTTCTTCTAGTGTAGCCGTAGT
TAGCCCACCACTTCAAGAACTCTGTAGCACCGCCTACATACCTCGCTCTGCTAATCCTGTTACCAGTGGC
TGCTGCCAGTGGCGATAAGTCGTGTCTTACCGGGTTGGACTCAAGACGATAGTTACCGGATAAGGCGCAG
CGGTCGGGCTGAACGGGGGGTTCGTGCACACAGCCCAGCTTGGAGCGAACGACCTACACCGAACTGAGAT
ACCTACAGCGTGAGCTATGAGAAAGCGCCACGCTTCCCGAAGGGAGAAAGGCGGACAGGTATCCGGTAAG
CGGCAGGGTCGGAACAGGAGAGCGCACGAGGGAGCTTCCAGGGGGAAACGCCTGGTATCTTTATAGTCCT
GTCGGGTTTCGCCACCTCTGACTTGAGCGTCGATTTTTGTGATGCTCGTCAGGGGGGCGGAGCCTATGGA
AAAACGCCAGCAACGCGGCCTTTTTACGGTTCCTGGCCTTTTGCTGGCCTTTTGCTCACATGTTCTTTCC
TGCGTTATCCCCTGATTCTGTGGATAACCGTATTACCGCCTTTGAGTGAGCTGATACCGCTCGCCGCAGC
CGAACGACCGAGCGCAGCGAGTCAGTGAGCGAGGAAGCGGAAGGCGAGAGTAGGGAACTGCCAGGCATCA
AACTAAGCAGAAGGCCCCTGACGGATGGCCTTTTTGCGTTTCTACAAACTCTTTCTGTGTTGTAAAACGA
CGGCCAGTCTTAAGCTCGGGCCCCCTGGGCGGTTCTGATAACGAGTAATCGTTAATCCGCAAATAACGTA
AAAACCCGCTTCGGCGGGTTTTTTTATGGGGGGAGTTTAGGGAAAGAGCATTTGTCAGAATATTTAAGGG
CGCCTGTCACTTTGCTTGATATATGAGAATTATTTAACCTTATAAATGAGAAAAAAGCAACGCACTTTAA
ATAAGATACGTTGCTTTTTCGATTGATGAACACCTATAATTAAACTATTCATCTATTATTTATGATTTTT
TGTATATACAATATTTCTAGTTTGTTAAAGAGAATTAAGAAAATAAATCTCGAAAATAATAAAGGGAAAA
TCAGTTTTTGATATCAAAATTATACATGTCAACGATAATACAAAATATAATACAAACTATAAGATGTTAT
CAGTATTTATTATCATTTAGAATAAATTTTGTGTCGCCCTTAATTGTGAGCGGATAACAATTACGAGCTT
CATGCACAGTGGCGTTGACTCAATATTGGCCATTAGCCATATTATTCATTGGTTATATAGCATAAATCAA
TATTGGCTATTGGCCATTGCATACGTTGTATCTATATCATAATATGTACATTTATATTGGCTCATGTCCA
ATATGACCGCCATGTTGGCATTGATTATTGACTAGTTATTAATAGTAATCAATTACGGGGTCATTAGTTC
ATAGCCCATATATGGAGTTCCGCGTTACATAACTTACGGTAAATGGCCCGCCTGGCTGACCGCCCAACGA
CCCCCGCCCATTGACGTCAATAATGACGTATGTTCCCATAGTAACGCCAATAGGGACTTTCCATTGACGT
CAATGGGTGGAGTATTTACGGTAAACTGCCCACTTGGCAGTACATCAAGTGTATCATATGCCAAGTACGC
CCCCTATTGACGTCAATGACGGTAAATGGCCCGCCTGGCATTATGCCCAGTACATGACCTTATGGGACTT
TCCTACTTGGCAGTACATCTACGTATTAGTCATCGCTATTACCATGGTGATGCGGTTTTGGCAGTACATC
AATGGGCGTGGATAGCGGTTTGACTCACGGGGATTTCCAAGTCTCCACCCCATTGACGTCAATGGGAGTT
TGTTTTGGCACCAAAATCAACGGGACTTTCCAAAATGTCGTAACAACTCCGCCCCATTGACGCAAATGGG
CGGTAGGCGTGTACGGTGGGAGGTCTATATAAGCAGAGCTCGTTTAGTGAACCGTCAGATCGCCTGGAGA
CGCCATCCACGCTGTTTTGACCTCCATAGAAGACACCGGGACCGATCCAGCCTCCGCGGCCGGGAACGGT
GCATTGGAACGCGGATTCCCCGTGCCAAGAGTGACGTAAGTACCGCCTATAGAGTCTATAGGCCCACCCC
CTTGGCTTCGTTAGAACGCGGCTACAATTAATACATAACCTTATGTATCATACACATACGATTTAGGTGA
CACTATAGAATAACATCCACTTTGCCTTTCTCTCCACAGGTGTCCACTCCCAGGTCCAACTGCACCTCGG
TTCTATCGAAAACGCGCCTGCTAGCGCCACCATGAAGACCATCATTGCCCTGAGCTACATCTTCTGCCTG
GTGTTCGCTGCGGCCGCCCAAATCTGCCCTAAGAGATGCGTGTGCCAGATTCTGAGCCCCAACCTGGCCA
CACTGTGCGCCAAAAAGGGCCTGCTGTTCGTGCCTCCTAACATCGACAGACGGACCGTGGAACTGAGACT
GGCCGACAACTTCGTGACCAACATCAAGCGGAAGGACTTCGCCAACATGACCAGCCTGGTGGATCTGACC
CTGAGCCGGAACACCATCAGCTTCATCACCCCTCACGCCTTCGCCGACCTGAGAAATCTGAGAGCCCTGC
ACCTGAACAGCAACCGGCTGACCAAGATCACCAACGACATGTTCAGCGGCCTGAGCAACCTGCACCACCT
GATCCTGAACAACAATCAGCTGACACTGATCAGCAGCACCGCCTTCGACGATGTGTTCGCCCTGGAAGAA
CTGGACCTGAGCTACAACAACCTGGAAACAATCCCCTGGGACGCCGTGGAAAAGATGGTGTCTCTGCACA
CACTGAGCCTGGACCACAACATGATCGACAACATCCCCAAGGGCACCTTCAGCCATCTGCACAAGATGAC
CAGACTGGACGTGACCAGCAACAAGCTGCAGAAGCTGCCTCCTGATCCTCTGTTCCAGAGAGCCCAGGTT
CTGGCCACAAGCGGCATCATCAGCCCTAGCACATTCGCCCTGAGCTTCGGCGGAAATCCCCTGCACTGTA
ACTGCGAGCTGCTGTGGCTGCGGAGACTGAGCAGAGAGGACGATCTGGAAACCTGCGCCTCTCCTCCTCT
GCTGACCGGACGGTACTTTTGGTCTATCCCCGAAGAGGAATTTCTGTGCGAGCCTCCTCTGATCACCCGG
CACACACACGAGATGAGAGTGCTGGAAGGACAGCGCGCCACACTGAGATGTAAAGCCAGAGGCGATCCCG
AGCCTGCCATCCACTGGATTTCTCCAGAGGGCAAGCTGATCTCCAACGCCACCAGATCTCTGGTGTACGA
CAACGGCACCCTGGACATCCTGATCACCACCGTGAAAGACACCGGCGCCTTCACCTGTATCGCCTCTAAT
CCTGCCGGCGAGGCCACACAGATTGTGGACCTGCACATCATCAAGCTGCCCCATCTGCTGAACTCCACCA
ACCACATCCACGAGCCTGATCCAGGCAGCAGCGATATCAGCACCAGCACAAAGAGCGGCAGCAACACCAG
CAGCAGCAACGGCGATACAAAGCTGAGCCAGGACAAGATCGTGGTGGCCGAGGCCACTTCTTCTACAGCC
CTGCTGAAGTTCAACTTCCAGCGGAACATCCCCGGCATCAGAATGTTCCAGATCCAGTACAATGGCACCT
ACGACGACACCCTGGTGTACCGGATGATCCCTCCTACCAGCAAGACCTTCCTCGTGAACAATCTGGCCGC
TGGCACTATGTACGACCTGTGCGTGCTGGCCATCTACGACGATGGCATCACCAGCCTGACCGCCACAAGA
GTCGTGGGCTGCATCCAGTTTACCACCGAGCAGGATTACGTGCGGTGCCACTTTATGCAGAGCCAGTTTC
TCGGCGGCACCATGGGCGCGCCGGAAGATCAAGTTGATCCAAGATTGATTGATGGCAAGGGCGGATCTCT
GGAGGTGCTGTTCCAGGGACCAGGCGGAAGCGGCAATCCCGGCGGCGATCTGGCCCCCCAGATGCTGCGC
GAGCTGCAGGAGACCAATGCCGCCCTGCAGGACGTGCGCGAGCTGCTGCGCCACCGCGTGAAGGAGATCA
CCTTCCTGAAGAACACCGTGATGGAGTGCGACGCCTGCGGTATGCAGCCCTCTAGAGGCTCCGGCTCCAT
CATCCCAGTTGAGGAGGAGAACCCGGACTTCTGGAACCGCGAGGCAGCCGAGGCCCTGGGTGCCGCCAAG
AAGCTGCAGCCTGCACAGACAGCCGCCAAGAACCTCATCATCTTCCTGGGCGATGGGATGGGGGTGTCTA
CGGTGACAGCTGCCAGGATCCTAAAAGGGCAGAAGAAGGACAAACTGGGGCCTGAGATACCCCTGGCCAT
GGACCGCTTCCCATATGTGGCTCTGTCCAAGACATACAATGTAGACAAACATGTGCCAGACAGTGGAGCC
ACAGCCACGGCCTACCTGTGCGGGGTCAAGGGCAACTTCCAGACCATTGGCTTGAGTGCAGCCGCCCGCT
TTAACCAGTGCAACACGACACGCGGCAACGAGGTCATCTCCGTGATGAATCGGGCCAAGAAAGCAGGGAA
GTCAGTGGGAGTGGTAACCACCACACGAGTGCAGCACGCCTCGCCAGCCGGCACCTACGCCCACACGGTG
AACCGCAACTGGTACTCGGACGCCGACGTGCCTGCCTCGGCCCGCCAGGAGGGGTGCCAGGACATCGCTA
CGCAGCTCATCTCCAACATGGACATTGACGTGATCCTAGGTGGAGGCCGAAAGTACATGTTTCGCATGGG
AACCCCAGACCCTGAGTACCCAGATGACTACAGCCAAGGTGGGACCAGGCTGGACGGGAAGAATCTGGTG
CAGGAATGGCTGGCGAAGCGCCAGGGTGCCCGGTATGTGTGGAACCGCACTGAGCTCATGCAGGCTTCCC
TGGACCCGTCTGTGACCCATCTCATGGGTCTCTTTGAGCCTGGAGACATGAAATACGAGATCCACCGAGA
CTCCACACTGGACCCCTCCCTGATGGAGATGACAGAGGCTGCCCTGCGCCTGCTGAGCAGGAACCCCCGC
GGCTTCTTCCTCTTCGTGGAGGGTGGTCGCATCGACCATGGTCATCATGAAAGCAGGGCTTACCGGGCAC
TGACTGAGACGATCATGTTCGACGACGCCATTGAGAGGGCGGGCCAGCTCACCAGCGAGGAGGACACGCT
GAGCCTCGTCACTGCCGACCACTCCCACGTCTTCTCCTTCGGAGGCTACCCCCTGCGAGGGAGCTCCATC
TTCGGGCTGGCCCCTGGCAAGGCCCGGGACAGGAAGGCCTACACGGTCCTCCTATACGGAAACGGTCCAG
GCTATGTGCTCAAGGACGGCGCCCGGCCGGATGTTACCGAGAGCGAGAGCGGGAGCCCCGAGTATCGGCA
GCAGTCAGCAGTGCCCCTGGACGAAGAGACCCACGCAGGCGAGGACGTGGCGGTGTTCGCGCGCGGCCCG
CAGGCGCACCTGGTTCACGGCGTGCAGGAGCAGACCTTCATAGCGCACGTCATGGCCTTCGCCGCCTGCC
TGGAGCCCTACACCGCCTGCGACCTGGCGCCCCCCGCCGGCACCACCGACGCCGCGCACCCGGGTGGCGG
AGGACTGAACGACATCTTCGAGGCTCAGAAAATCGAATGGCACGAACATCACCATCACCATCACCATCAC
CATTAAGGCCGGCCTGTAGTCACTGGCACAACGCGTTACCCGGTAAGCCAATCGGGTATACACGGTCGTC
ATACTGCAGACAGGGTTCTTCTACTTTGCAAGATAGTCTTGAGTAGTAAAATAAATAGATAGAGAAAATC
AGCCTCGACTGTGCCTTCTAGTTGCCAGCCATCTGTTGTTTGCCCCTCCCCCGTGCCTTCCTTGACCCTG
GAAGGTGCCACTCCCACTGTCCTTTCCTAATAAAATGAGGAAATTGCATCACAACACTCAACCCTATCTC
GGTCTATTCTTTTGATTTATAAGGGATTTTGCCGATTTCGGCCTATTGGTTAAAAAATGAGCTGATTTAA
CAAAAATTTAACGCGAATTAATTCTGTGGAATGTGTGTCAGTTAGGGTGTGGAAAGTCCCCAGGCTCCCC
AGCAGGCAGAAGTATGCAAAGCATGCATCTCAATTAGTCAGCAACCAGGTGTGGAAAGTCCCCAGGCTCC
CCAGCAGGCAGAAGTATGCAAAGCATGCATCTCAATTAGTCAGCAACCATAGTCCCGCCCCTAACTCCGC
CCATCCCGCCCCTAACTCCGCCCAGTTCCGCCCATTCTCCGCCCCATGGCTGACTAATTTTTTTTATTTA
TGCAGAGGCCGAGGCCGCCTCTGCCTCTGAGCTATTCCAGAAGTAGTGAGGAGGCTTTTTTGGAGGCCTA
GGCTTTTGCAAAAAGCTCCCGGGAGCTTGTATATCCATTTTCGGATCTGATCAGCACGTGTTGACAATTA
ATCATCGGCATAGTATATCGGCATAGTATAATACGACAAGGTGAGGAACTAAACCATGACCGAGTACAAG
CCCACGGTGCGCCTCGCCACCCGCGACGACGTCCCCAGGGCCGTACGCACCCTCGCCGCCGCGTTCGCCG
ACTACCCCGCCACGCGCCACACCGTCGATCCGGACCGCCACATCGAGCGGGTCACCGAGCTGCAAGAACT
CTTCCTCACGCGCGTCGGGCTCGACATCGGCAAGGTGTGGGTCGCGGACGACGGCGCCGCGGTGGCGGTC
TGGACCACGCCGGAGAGCGTCGAAGCGGGGGCGGTGTTCGCCGAGATCGGCCCGCGCATGGCCGAGTTGA
GCGGTTCCCGGCTGGCCGCGCAGCAACAGATGGAAGGCCTCCTGGCGCCGCACCGGCCCAAGGAGCCCGC
GTGGTTCCTGGCCACCGTCGGCGTCTCGCCCGACCACCAGGGCAAGGGTCTGGGCAGCGCCGTCGTGCTC
CCCGGAGTGGAGGCGGCCGAGCGCGCCGGGGTGCCCGCCTTCCTGGAGACATCCGCGCCCCGCAACCTCC
CCTTCTACGAGCGGCTCGGCTTCACCGTCACCGCCGACGTCGAGGTGCCCGAAGGACCGCGCACCTGGTG
CATGACCCGCAAGCCCGGTGCCTGACACGTGCTACGAGATTTCGATTCCACCGCCGCCTTCTATGAAAGG
TTGGGCTTCGGAATCGTTTTCCGGGACGCCGGCTGGATGATCCTCCAGCGCGGGGATCTCATGCTGGAGT
TCTTCGCCCACCCCAACTTGTTTATTGCAGCTTATAATGGTTACAAATAAAGCAATAGCATCACAAATTT
CACAAATAAAGCATTTTTTTCACTGCATTCTAGTTGTGGTTTGTCCAAACTCATCAATGTATCTTATCAT
GTCTGTATACCGTCGACCTCTAGCTAGAGCTTGGCGTAATCATGGTCATTACCAATGCTTAATCAGTGAG
GCACCTATCTCAGCGATCTGTCTATTTCGTTCATCCATAGTTGCCTGACTCCCCGTCGTGTAGATAACTA
CGATACGGGAGGGCTTACCATCTGGCCCCAGCGCTGCGATGATACCGCGAGAACCACGCTCACCGGCTCC
GGATTTATCAGCAATAAACCAGCCAGCCGGAAGGGCCGAGCGCAGAAGTGGTCCTGCAACTTTATCCGCC
TCCATCCAGTCTATTAATTGTTGCCGGGAAGCTAGAGTAAGTAGTTCGCCAGTTAATAGTTTGCGCAACG
TTGTTGCCATCGCTACAGGCATCGTGGTGTCACGCTCGTCGTTTGGTATGGCTTCATTCAGCTCCGGTTC
CCAACGATCAAGGCGAGTTACATGATCCCCCATGTTGTGCAAAAAAGCGGTTAGCTCCTTCGGTCCTCCG
ATCGTTGTCAGAAGTAAGTTGGCCGCAGTGTTATCACTCATGGTTATGGCAGCACTGCATAATTCTCTTA
CTGTCATGCCATCCGTAAGATGCTTTTCTGTGACTGGTGAGTACTCAACCAAGTCATTCTGAGAATAGTG
TATGCGGCGACCGAGTTGCTCTTGCCCGGCGTCAATACGGGATAATACCGCGCCACATAGCAGAACTTTA
AAAGTGCTCATCATTGGAAAACGTTCTTCGGGGCGAAAACTCTCAAGGATCTTACCGCTGTTGAGATCCA
GTTCGATGTAACCCACTCGTGCACCCAACTGATCTTCAGCATCTTTTACTTTCACCAGCGTTTCTGGGTG
AGCAAAAACAGGAAGGCAAAATGCCGCAAAAAAGGGAATAAGGGCGACACGGAAATGTTGAATACTCATA
TTCTTCCTT
