>Addgene plasmid #157459 | pD649-HAsp-LRFN5-COMP5AP-AviTag-9xHis | depositor partial sequence | sequence record 304028 | insert (extracellular domain)
CAAATCTGCCCTAAGAGATGCGTGTGCCAGATTCTGAGCCCCAACCTGGCCACACTGTGCGCCAAAAAGG
GCCTGCTGTTCGTGCCTCCTAACATCGACAGACGGACCGTGGAACTGAGACTGGCCGACAACTTCGTGAC
CAACATCAAGCGGAAGGACTTCGCCAACATGACCAGCCTGGTGGATCTGACCCTGAGCCGGAACACCATC
AGCTTCATCACCCCTCACGCCTTCGCCGACCTGAGAAATCTGAGAGCCCTGCACCTGAACAGCAACCGGC
TGACCAAGATCACCAACGACATGTTCAGCGGCCTGAGCAACCTGCACCACCTGATCCTGAACAACAATCA
GCTGACACTGATCAGCAGCACCGCCTTCGACGATGTGTTCGCCCTGGAAGAACTGGACCTGAGCTACAAC
AACCTGGAAACAATCCCCTGGGACGCCGTGGAAAAGATGGTGTCTCTGCACACACTGAGCCTGGACCACA
ACATGATCGACAACATCCCCAAGGGCACCTTCAGCCATCTGCACAAGATGACCAGACTGGACGTGACCAG
CAACAAGCTGCAGAAGCTGCCTCCTGATCCTCTGTTCCAGAGAGCCCAGGTTCTGGCCACAAGCGGCATC
ATCAGCCCTAGCACATTCGCCCTGAGCTTCGGCGGAAATCCCCTGCACTGTAACTGCGAGCTGCTGTGGC
TGCGGAGACTGAGCAGAGAGGACGATCTGGAAACCTGCGCCTCTCCTCCTCTGCTGACCGGACGGTACTT
TTGGTCTATCCCCGAAGAGGAATTTCTGTGCGAGCCTCCTCTGATCACCCGGCACACACACGAGATGAGA
GTGCTGGAAGGACAGCGCGCCACACTGAGATGTAAAGCCAGAGGCGATCCCGAGCCTGCCATCCACTGGA
TTTCTCCAGAGGGCAAGCTGATCTCCAACGCCACCAGATCTCTGGTGTACGACAACGGCACCCTGGACAT
CCTGATCACCACCGTGAAAGACACCGGCGCCTTCACCTGTATCGCCTCTAATCCTGCCGGCGAGGCCACA
CAGATTGTGGACCTGCACATCATCAAGCTGCCCCATCTGCTGAACTCCACCAACCACATCCACGAGCCTG
ATCCAGGCAGCAGCGATATCAGCACCAGCACAAAGAGCGGCAGCAACACCAGCAGCAGCAACGGCGATAC
AAAGCTGAGCCAGGACAAGATCGTGGTGGCCGAGGCCACTTCTTCTACAGCCCTGCTGAAGTTCAACTTC
CAGCGGAACATCCCCGGCATCAGAATGTTCCAGATCCAGTACAATGGCACCTACGACGACACCCTGGTGT
ACCGGATGATCCCTCCTACCAGCAAGACCTTCCTCGTGAACAATCTGGCCGCTGGCACTATGTACGACCT
GTGCGTGCTGGCCATCTACGACGATGGCATCACCAGCCTGACCGCCACAAGAGTCGTGGGCTGCATCCAG
TTTACCACCGAGCAGGATTACGTGCGGTGCCACTTTATGCAGAGCCAGTTTCTCGGCGGCACCATG
